Addgene plasmid #205161: pcDNA-puro-TagBFP-β-ACTIN-3′UTR-24xMS2
Purpose: express β-ACTIN-3′UTR-24xMS2
Depositing lab: Weirui Ma. Depositing organization: Zhejiang University. Publication: Enhanced single RNA imaging reveals dynamic gene expression in live animals. Hu Y, Xu J, Gao E, Fan X, Wei J, Ye B, Xu S, Ma W. Elife. 2023 Mar 3;12:e82178. doi: 10.7554/eLife.82178. PubMed 36867026.
Backbone
  Vector backbone: pcDNA
  Total vector size (bp): 8742
  Vector type: Mammalian Expression, Bacterial Expression
  Selectable markers: Puromycin
Growth in bacteria
  Bacterial resistance: Ampicillin, 100 μg/mL
  Growth temperature: 30°C
  Growth strain: NEB Stable
  Copy number: Unknown
Gene/Insert
  Gene/Insert name: β-ACTIN-3′UTR-24xMS2
  Insert size (bp): 2929
  Promoter: CMV
  Tag / fusion protein: tagBFP (N terminal on backbone)
  Cloning method: Gibson Cloning
  Sequencing primers: 5′ CCACATATAGATCCAAGAAACCCGC; 3′ TAGAAGGCACAGTCGAGG
Resource information
  A portion of this plasmid was derived from a plasmid made by: the β-ACTIN coding sequence with a 3′UTR of 373 bp was PCR amplified from the cDNA of HEK293T/17 cells and the 24xMS2 fragment was amplified from plasmid "pcDNA-puro-GFP-24xMS2"
Terms and licenses: Academic/Nonprofit Terms; Industry Terms: Not Available to Industry
How to cite: pcDNA-puro-TagBFP-β-ACTIN-3′UTR-24xMS2 was a gift from Weirui Ma (Addgene plasmid # 205161 ; http://n2t.net/addgene:205161 ; RRID:Addgene_205161)
