[The description below was written by a language model from this plasmid's Addgene catalogue record and pLannotate feature annotations shown in this document.]
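Description:
pcDNA-puro-TagBFP-β-ACTIN-3′UTR-24xMS2 is a pcDNA-based mammalian expression plasmid of about 8.7 kb that produces a β-actin reporter mRNA carrying an MS2 stem-loop array for RNA imaging. It is propagated in E. coli through a high-copy ColE1/pUC-type origin with ampicillin selection (AmpR under its own bla promoter). An f1 origin is also present. For mammalian cells, an SV40 early promoter drives puromycin N-acetyltransferase, terminated by an SV40 poly(A) signal, which allows puromycin selection of transfected cells. A short ble fragment downstream of PuroR, together with small lac and lacI fragments, appears to be non-functional backbone remnants.

The expression cassette uses the CMV enhancer and immediate-early promoter, followed by a T7 promoter. It encodes the blue fluorescent protein TagBFP fused to the N-terminus of β-actin. The automated annotation matches the actin coding sequence to the bovine protein, but the record states that the coding sequence and a 373 bp portion of its 3′UTR were amplified from HEK293T/17 cDNA, so it is human; actin is highly conserved. After the 3′UTR come 24 MS2 stem loops, all individually annotated, and then the bGH polyadenylation signal. Each stem loop binds the bacteriophage MS2 coat protein, so co-expressing a fluorescently labelled coat protein decorates each transcript with many fluorophores and makes single mRNA molecules visible. TagBFP separately reports the translated protein. The associated publication concerns enhanced single-RNA imaging in live cells and animals, consistent with use of this plasmid as a β-actin mRNA reporter. The repetitive MS2 array is prone to recombination, which probably explains the choice of a recombination-deficient bacterial host.
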