Features (pLannotate 1.2.2; 45 found; start..end, strand, type, name):
     28..80      -  misc_feature   bom (fragment): basis of mobility region from pBR322
    235..614     +  enhancer       CMV enhancer: human cytomegalovirus immediate early enhancer
    615..818     +  promoter       CMV promoter: human cytomegalovirus (CMV) immediate early promoter
    814..847     +  LTR            5' LTR (truncated) (fragment): truncated 5' long terminal repeat (LTR) from HIV-1
    863..881     +  promoter       T7 promoter: promoter for bacteriophage T7 RNA polymerase
    905..1603    +  CDS            TagBFP: TagBFP is a basic (constitutively fluorescent) blue fluorescent protein published in 2008, derived from Entacmaea quadricolor. It is reported to be a very rapidly-maturing monomer with very low acid sensitivity.
   1625..2746    +  CDS            ACTB: ACTB_BOVIN - Experimental evidence at protein level: Swiss-Prot protein existence level 1. Actin is a highly conserved protein that polymerizes to produce filaments that form cross-linked networks in the cytoplasm of cells. Actin exists in both monomeric (G-actin) and polymeric (F-actin) forms, both forms playing key functions, such as cell motility and contraction. In addition to their role in the cytoplasmic cytoskeleton, G- and F-actin also localize in the nucleus, and regulate gene transcription and motility and repair of damaged DNA. From Bos taurus (Bovine).
   3192..3210    +  misc_RNA       MS2 stem loop: stem loop that binds the bacteriophage MS2 coat protein
   3231..3249    +  misc_RNA       MS2 stem loop: stem loop that binds the bacteriophage MS2 coat protein
   3301..3319    +  misc_RNA       MS2 stem loop: stem loop that binds the bacteriophage MS2 coat protein
   3340..3358    +  misc_RNA       MS2 stem loop: stem loop that binds the bacteriophage MS2 coat protein
   3410..3428    +  misc_RNA       MS2 stem loop: stem loop that binds the bacteriophage MS2 coat protein
   3449..3467    +  misc_RNA       MS2 stem loop: stem loop that binds the bacteriophage MS2 coat protein
   3519..3537    +  misc_RNA       MS2 stem loop: stem loop that binds the bacteriophage MS2 coat protein
   3558..3576    +  misc_RNA       MS2 stem loop: stem loop that binds the bacteriophage MS2 coat protein
   3628..3646    +  misc_RNA       MS2 stem loop: stem loop that binds the bacteriophage MS2 coat protein
   3667..3685    +  misc_RNA       MS2 stem loop: stem loop that binds the bacteriophage MS2 coat protein
   3737..3755    +  misc_RNA       MS2 stem loop: stem loop that binds the bacteriophage MS2 coat protein
   3776..3794    +  misc_RNA       MS2 stem loop: stem loop that binds the bacteriophage MS2 coat protein
   3881..3899    +  misc_RNA       MS2 stem loop: stem loop that binds the bacteriophage MS2 coat protein
   3920..3938    +  misc_RNA       MS2 stem loop: stem loop that binds the bacteriophage MS2 coat protein
   3990..4008    +  misc_RNA       MS2 stem loop: stem loop that binds the bacteriophage MS2 coat protein
   4029..4047    +  misc_RNA       MS2 stem loop: stem loop that binds the bacteriophage MS2 coat protein
   4099..4117    +  misc_RNA       MS2 stem loop: stem loop that binds the bacteriophage MS2 coat protein
   4138..4156    +  misc_RNA       MS2 stem loop: stem loop that binds the bacteriophage MS2 coat protein
   4208..4226    +  misc_RNA       MS2 stem loop: stem loop that binds the bacteriophage MS2 coat protein
   4247..4265    +  misc_RNA       MS2 stem loop: stem loop that binds the bacteriophage MS2 coat protein
   4317..4335    +  misc_RNA       MS2 stem loop: stem loop that binds the bacteriophage MS2 coat protein
   4356..4374    +  misc_RNA       MS2 stem loop: stem loop that binds the bacteriophage MS2 coat protein
   4426..4444    +  misc_RNA       MS2 stem loop: stem loop that binds the bacteriophage MS2 coat protein
   4465..4483    +  misc_RNA       MS2 stem loop: stem loop that binds the bacteriophage MS2 coat protein
   4589..4813    +  polyA_signal   bGH poly(A) signal: bovine growth hormone polyadenylation signal
   4817..4838    +  promoter       SV40 promoter (fragment): SV40 enhancer and early promoter
   4859..5287    +  rep_origin     f1 ori (sequence partly withheld): f1 bacteriophage origin of replication; arrow indicates direction of (+) strand synthesis
   5301..5630    +  promoter       SV40 promoter: SV40 enhancer and early promoter
   5643..6242    +  CDS            PuroR: puromycin N-acetyltransferase; pac from Streptomyces alboniger; confers resistance to puromycin
   6263..6421    +  CDS            ble (fragment): BLE_KLEPN - Experimental evidence at protein level: Swiss-Prot protein existence level 1. Binding protein with a strong affinity to the bleomycin family of antibiotics. Binds to CL990; an antimitotic-antibiotic compound. From Klebsiella pneumoniae.
   6416..6537    +  polyA_signal   SV40 poly(A) signal: SV40 polyadenylation signal
   6610..6626    -  protein_bind   lac operator: The lac repressor binds to the lac operator to inhibit transcription in E. coli. This inhibition can be relieved by adding lactose or isopropyl-β-D-thiogalactopyranoside (IPTG). lac repressor encoded by lacI
   6634..6664    -  promoter       lac promoter: promoter for the E. coli lac operon
   6679..6700    -  protein_bind   CAP binding site: CAP binding activates transcription in the presence of cAMP. E. coli catabolite activator protein
   6713..6805    -  CDS            lacI (fragment): lac repressor; lacI; The lac repressor binds to the lac operator to inhibit transcription in E. coli. This inhibition can be relieved by adding lactose or isopropyl-β-D-thiogalactopyranoside (IPTG).
   6988..7576    -  rep_origin     ori: high-copy-number ColE1/pMB1/pBR322/pUC origin of replication
   7747..8607    -  CDS            AmpR: β-lactamase; bla; confers resistance to ampicillin, carbenicillin, and related antibiotics
   8608..8712    -  promoter       AmpR promoter: bla
>Addgene plasmid #205161 | pcDNA-puro-TagBFP-β-ACTIN-3′UTR-24xMS2 | addgene full sequence | sequence record 410731 | Addgene NGS Result
GACGGATCGGGAGATCTCCCGATCCCCTATGGTGCACTCTCAGTACAATCTGCTCTGATGCCGCATAGTT
AAGCCAGTATCTGCTCCCTGCTTGTGTGTTGGAGGTCGCTGAGTAGTGCGCGAGCAAAATTTAAGCTACA
ACAAGGCAAGGCTTGACCGACAATTGCATGAAGAATCTGCTTAGGGTTAGGCGTTTTGCGCTGCTTCGCG
ATGTACGGGCCAGATATACGCGTTGACATTGATTATTGACTAGTTATTAATAGTAATCAATTACGGGGTC
ATTAGTTCATAGCCCATATATGGAGTTCCGCGTTACATAACTTACGGTAAATGGCCCGCCTGGCTGACCG
CCCAACGACCCCCGCCCATTGACGTCAATAATGACGTATGTTCCCATAGTAACGCCAATAGGGACTTTCC
ATTGACGTCAATGGGTGGAGTATTTACGGTAAACTGCCCACTTGGCAGTACATCAAGTGTATCATATGCC
AAGTACGCCCCCTATTGACGTCAATGACGGTAAATGGCCCGCCTGGCATTATGCCCAGTACATGACCTTA
TGGGACTTTCCTACTTGGCAGTACATCTACGTATTAGTCATCGCTATTACCATGGTGATGCGGTTTTGGC
AGTACATCAATGGGCGTGGATAGCGGTTTGACTCACGGGGATTTCCAAGTCTCCACCCCATTGACGTCAA
TGGGAGTTTGTTTTGGCACCAAAATCAACGGGACTTTCCAAAATGTCGTAACAACTCCGCCCCATTGACG
CAAATGGGCGGTAGGCGTGTACGGTGGGAGGTCTATATAAGCAGAGCTCTCTGGCTAACTAGAGAACCCA
CTGCTTACTGGCTTATCGAAATTAATACGACTCACTATAGGGAGACCCAAGCTGGCTAGCAACCATGAGC
GAGCTGATTAAGGAGAACATGCACATGAAGCTCTACATGGAGGGCACCGTGGACAACCATCACTTCAAGT
GCACATCCGAGGGCGAAGGCAAGCCCTACGAGGGCACCCAGACCATGAGAATCAAGGTGGTCGAGGGCGG
CCCTCTCCCCTTCGCCTTCGACATCCTGGCTACTAGCTTCCTCTACGGCAGCAAGACCTTCATCAACCAC
ACCCAGGGCATCCCCGACTTCTTCAAGCAGTCCTTCCCTGAGGGCTTCACATGGGAGAGAGTCACCACAT
ACGAAGACGGGGGCGTGCTGACCGCTACCCAGGACACCAGCCTCCAGGACGGCTGCCTCATCTACAACGT
CAAGATCAGAGGGGTGAACTTCACATCCAACGGCCCTGTGATGCAGAAGAAAACACTCGGCTGGGAGGCC
TTCACCGAGACGCTGTACCCCGCTGACGGCGGCCTGGAAGGCAGAAACGACATGGCCCTGAAGCTCGTGG
GCGGGAGCCATCTGATCGCAAACATCAAGACCACATATAGATCCAAGAAACCCGCTAAGAACCTCAAGAT
GCCTGGCGTCTACTATGTGGACTACAGACTGGAAAGAATCAAGGAGGCCAACAACGAGACCTACGTCGAG
CAGCACGAGGTGGCAGTGGCCAGATACTGCGACCTCCCTAGCAAACTGGGGCACAAGCTGAATCTGTACA
AGAAGCTTGGTACCGATGATGATATCGCCGCGCTCGTCGTCGACAACGGCTCCGGCATGTGCAAGGCCGG
CTTCGCGGGCGACGATGCCCCCCGGGCCGTCTTCCCCTCCATCGTGGGGCGCCCCAGGCACCAGGGCGTG
ATGGTGGGCATGGGTCAGAAGGATTCCTATGTGGGCGACGAGGCCCAGAGCAAGAGAGGCATCCTCACCC
TGAAGTACCCCATCGAGCACGGCATCGTCACCAACTGGGACGACATGGAGAAAATCTGGCACCACACCTT
CTACAATGAGCTGCGTGTGGCTCCCGAGGAGCACCCCGTGCTGCTGACCGAGGCCCCCCTGAACCCCAAG
GCCAACCGCGAGAAGATGACCCAGATCATGTTTGAGACCTTCAACACCCCAGCCATGTACGTTGCTATCC
AGGCTGTGCTATCCCTGTACGCCTCTGGCCGTACCACTGGCATCGTGATGGACTCCGGTGACGGGGTCAC
CCACACTGTGCCCATCTACGAGGGGTATGCCCTCCCCCATGCCATCCTGCGTCTGGACCTGGCTGGCCGG
GACCTGACTGACTACCTCATGAAGATCCTCACCGAGCGCGGCTACAGCTTCACCACCACGGCCGAGCGGG
AAATCGTGCGTGACATTAAGGAGAAGCTGTGCTACGTCGCCCTGGACTTCGAGCAAGAGATGGCCACGGC
TGCTTCCAGCTCCTCCCTGGAGAAGAGCTACGAGCTGCCTGACGGCCAGGTCATCACCATTGGCAATGAG
CGGTTCCGCTGCCCTGAGGCACTCTTCCAGCCTTCCTTCCTGGGCATGGAGTCCTGTGGCATCCACGAAA
CTACCTTCAACTCCATCATGAAGTGTGACGTGGACATCCGCAAAGACCTGTACGCCAACACAGTGCTGTC
TGGCGGCACCACCATGTACCCTGGCATTGCCGACAGGATGCAGAAGGAGATCACTGCCCTGGCACCCAGC
ACAATGAAGATCAAGATCATTGCTCCTCCTGAGCGCAAGTACTCCGTGTGGATCGGCGGCTCCATCCTGG
CCTCGCTGTCCACCTTCCAGCAGATGTGGATCAGCAAGCAGGAGTATGACGAGTCCGGCCCCTCCATCGT
CCACCGCAAATGCTTCTAGGCGGACTATGACTTAGTTGCGTTACACCCTTTCTTGACAAAACCTAACTTG
CGCAGAAAACAAGATGAGATTGGCATGGCTTTATTTGTTTTTTTTGTTTTGTTTTGGTTTTTTTTTTTTT
TGGCTTGACTCAGGATTTAAAAACTGGAACGGTGAAGGTGACAGCAGTCGGTTGGAGCGAGCATCCCCCA
AAGTTCACAATGTGGCCGAGGACTTTGATTGCACATTGTTGTTTTTTTAATAGTCATTCCAAATATGAGA
TGCATTGTTACAGGAAGTCCCTTGCCATCCTAAAAGCCACCCCACTTCTCTCTAAGGAGAATGGCCCAGT
CCTCTCCCAAGTCCACACAGGGGAGGTGATAGCATTGCTTGGATCCACTAGTCCAGTGTGGTGGAATTCG
GGCCCTATATATCGATCCTAAGGTACCTAATTGCCTAGAAAACATGAGGATCACCCATGTCTGCAGGTCG
ACTCCAGAAAACATGAGGATCACCCATGTCTGCAGTATTCCCGGGTTCATTAGATCCTAAGGTACCTAAT
TGCCTAGAAAACATGAGGATCACCCATGTCTGCAGGTCGACTCTAGAAAACATGAGGATCACCCATGTCT
GCAGTATTCCCGGGTTCATTAGATCCTAAGGTACCTAATTGCCTAGAAAACATGAGGATCACCCATGTCT
GCAGGTCGACTCCAGAAAACATGAGGATCACCCATGTCTGCAGTATTCCCGGGTTCATTAGATCCTAAGG
TACCTAATTGCCTAGAAAACATGAGGATCACCCATGTCTGCAGGTCGACTCTAGAAAACATGAGGATCAC
CCATGTCTGCAGTATTCCCGGGTTCATTAGATCCTAAGGTACCTAATTGCCTAGAAAACATGAGGATCAC
CCATGTCTGCAGGTCGACTCTAGAAAACATGAGGATCACCCATGTCTGCAGTATTCCCGGGTTCATTAGA
TCCTAAGGTACCTAATTGCCTAGAAAACATGAGGATCACCCATGTCTGCAGGTCGACTCCAGAAAACATG
AGGATCACCCATGTCTGCAGTATTCCCGGGTTCATTAGATCTGCGCGCGATCGGATCAGGGCCCTATATA
TCGATCCTAAGGTACCGAATTGCCTAGAAAACATGAGGATCACCCATGTCTGCAGGTCGACTCCAGAAAA
CATGAGGATCACCCATGTCTGCAGTATTCCCGGGTTCATTAGATCCTAAGGTACCTAATTGCCTAGAAAA
CATGAGGATCACCCATGTCTGCAGGTCGACTCTAGAAAACATGAGGATCACCCATGTCTGCAGTATTCCC
GGGTTCATTAGATCCTAAGGTACCTAATTGCCTAGAAAACATGAGGATCACCCATGTCTGCAGGTCGACT
CCAGAAAACATGAGGATCACCCATGTCTGCAGTATTCCCGGGTTCATTAGATCCTAAGGTACCTAATTGC
CTAGAAAACATGAGGATCACCCATGTCTGCAGGTCGACTCTAGAAAACATGAGGATCACCCATGTCTGCA
GTATTCCCGGGTTCATTAGATCCTAAGGTACCTAATTGCCTAGAAAACATGAGGATCACCCATGTCTGCA
GGTCGACTCTAGAAAACATGAGGATCACCCATGTCTGCAGTATTCCCGGGTTCATTAGATCCTAAGGTAC
CTAATTGCCTAGAAAACATGAGGATCACCCATGTCTGCAGGTCGACTCCAGAAAACATGAGGATCACCCA
TGTCTGCAGTATTCCCGGGTTCATTAGATCTGCGCGCGATCGGATCCGAGCTCGGTACCAAGCTTCTCGA
GTCTAGAGGGCCCGTTTAAACCCGCTGATCAGCCTCGACTGTGCCTTCTAGTTGCCAGCCATCTGTTGTT
TGCCCCTCCCCCGTGCCTTCCTTGACCCTGGAAGGTGCCACTCCCACTGTCCTTTCCTAATAAAATGAGG
AAATTGCATCGCATTGTCTGAGTAGGTGTCATTCTATTCTGGGGGGTGGGGTGGGGCAGGACAGCAAGGG
GGAGGATTGGGAAGACAATAGCAGGCATGCTGGGGATGCGGTGGGCTCTATGGCTTCTGAGGCGGAAAGA
ACCAGCTGGGGCTCTAGGGGGTATCCCC
[124 nt withheld, positions 4859-4982]
C
[91 nt withheld, positions 4984-5074]
A
[49 nt withheld, positions 5076-5124]
CCTTTGACGTTGGAGTCCACGTTCTTT
[37 nt withheld, positions 5152-5188]
ACCCTATCTCGGTCTATTCTTTTGATTTATAAGGGATTTTGCCGATTTCGGCCTATTGGTTAAAAAATGA
GCTGATTTAACAAAAATTTAACGCGAATTAATTCTGTGGAATGTGTGTCAGTTAGGGTGTGGAAAGTCCC
CAGGCTCCCCAGCAGGCAGAAGTATGCAAAGCATGCATCTCAATTAGTCAGCAACCAGGTGTGGAAAGTC
CCCAGGCTCCCCAGCAGGCAGAAGTATGCAAAGCATGCATCTCAATTAGTCAGCAACCATAGTCCCGCCC
CTAACTCCGCCCATCCCGCCCCTAACTCCGCCCAGTTCCGCCCATTCTCCGCCCCATGGCTGACTAATTT
TTTTTATTTATGCAGAGGCCGAGGCCGCCTCTGCCTCTGAGCTATTCCAGAAGTAGTGAGGAGGCTTTTT
TGGAGGCCTAGGCTTTTGCAAAAAGCTCCCAACCATGACCGAGTACAAGCCCACGGTGCGCCTCGCCACC
CGCGACGACGTCCCCAGGGCCGTACGCACCCTCGCCGCCGCGTTCGCCGACTACCCCGCCACGCGCCACA
CCGTCGATCCGGACCGCCACATCGAGCGGGTCACCGAGCTGCAAGAACTCTTCCTCACGCGCGTCGGGCT
CGACATCGGCAAGGTGTGGGTCGCGGACGACGGCGCCGCGGTGGCGGTCTGGACCACGCCGGAGAGCGTC
GAAGCGGGGGCGGTGTTCGCCGAGATCGGCCCGCGCATGGCCGAGTTGAGCGGTTCCCGGCTGGCCGCGC
AGCAACAGATGGAAGGCCTCCTGGCGCCGCACCGGCCCAAGGAGCCCGCGTGGTTCCTGGCCACCGTCGG
CGTCTCGCCCGACCACCAGGGCAAGGGTCTGGGCAGCGCCGTCGTGCTCCCCGGAGTGGAGGCGGCCGAG
CGCGCCGGGGTGCCCGCCTTCCTGGAGACCTCCGCGCCCCGCAACCTCCCCTTCTACGAGCGGCTCGGCT
TCACCGTCACCGCCGACGTCGAGGTGCCCGAAGGACCGCGCACCTGGTGCATGACCCGCAAGCCCGGTGC
CTGAGCGGGACTCTGGGGTTCGAAATGACCGACCAAGCGACGCCCAACCTGCCATCACGAGATTTCGATT
CCACCGCCGCCTTCTATGAAAGGTTGGGCTTCGGAATCGTTTTCCGGGACGCCGGCTGGATGATCCTCCA
GCGCGGGGATCTCATGCTGGAGTTCTTCGCCCACCCCAACTTGTTTATTGCAGCTTATAATGGTTACAAA
TAAAGCAATAGCATCACAAATTTCACAAATAAAGCATTTTTTTCACTGCATTCTAGTTGTGGTTTGTCCA
AACTCATCAATGTATCTTATCATGTCTGTATACCGTCGACCTCTAGCTAGAGCTTGGCGTAATCATGGTC
ATAGCTGTTTCCTGTGTGAAATTGTTATCCGCTCACAATTCCACACAACATACGAGCCGGAAGCATAAAG
TGTAAAGCCTGGGGTGCCTAATGAGTGAGCTAACTCACATTAATTGCGTTGCGCTCACTGCCCGCTTTCC
AGTCGGGAAACCTGTCGTGCCAGCTGCATTAATGAATCGGCCAACGCGCGGGGAGAGGCGGTTTGCGTAT
TGGGCGCTCTTCCGCTTCCTCGCTCACTGACTCGCTGCGCTCGGTCGTTCGGCTGCGGCGAGCGGTATCA
GCTCACTCAAAGGCGGTAATACGGTTATCCACAGAATCAGGGGATAACGCAGGAAAGAACATGTGAGCAA
AAGGCCAGCAAAAGGCCAGGAACCGTAAAAAGGCCGCGTTGCTGGCGTTTTTCCATAGGCTCCGCCCCCC
TGACGAGCATCACAAAAATCGACGCTCAAGTCAGAGGTGGCGAAACCCGACAGGACTATAAAGATACCAG
GCGTTTCCCCCTGGAAGCTCCCTCGTGCGCTCTCCTGTTCCGACCCTGCCGCTTACCGGATACCTGTCCG
CCTTTCTCCCTTCGGGAAGCGTGGCGCTTTCTCATAGCTCACGCTGTAGGTATCTCAGTTCGGTGTAGGT
CGTTCGCTCCAAGCTGGGCTGTGTGCACGAACCCCCCGTTCAGCCCGACCGCTGCGCCTTATCCGGTAAC
TATCGTCTTGAGTCCAACCCGGTAAGACACGACTTATCGCCACTGGCAGCAGCCACTGGTAACAGGATTA
GCAGAGCGAGGTATGTAGGCGGTGCTACAGAGTTCTTGAAGTGGTGGCCTAACTACGGCTACACTAGAAG
AACAGTATTTGGTATCTGCGCTCTGCTGAAGCCAGTTACCTTCGGAAAAAGAGTTGGTAGCTCTTGATCC
GGCAAACAAACCACCGCTGGTAGCGGTGGTTTTTTTGTTTGCAAGCAGCAGATTACGCGCAGAAAAAAAG
GATCTCAAGAAGATCCTTTGATCTTTTCTACGGGGTCTGACGCTCAGTGGAACGAAAACTCACGTTAAGG
GATTTTGGTCATGAGATTATCAAAAAGGATCTTCACCTAGATCCTTTTAAATTAAAAATGAAGTTTTAAA
TCAATCTAAAGTATATATGAGTAAACTTGGTCTGACAGTTACCAATGCTTAATCAGTGAGGCACCTATCT
CAGCGATCTGTCTATTTCGTTCATCCATAGTTGCCTGACTCCCCGTCGTGTAGATAACTACGATACGGGA
GGGCTTACCATCTGGCCCCAGTGCTGCAATGATACCGCGAGACCCACGCTCACCGGCTCCAGATTTATCA
GCAATAAACCAGCCAGCCGGAAGGGCCGAGCGCAGAAGTGGTCCTGCAACTTTATCCGCCTCCATCCAGT
CTATTAATTGTTGCCGGGAAGCTAGAGTAAGTAGTTCGCCAGTTAATAGTTTGCGCAACGTTGTTGCCAT
TGCTACAGGCATCGTGGTGTCACGCTCGTCGTTTGGTATGGCTTCATTCAGCTCCGGTTCCCAACGATCA
AGGCGAGTTACATGATCCCCCATGTTGTGCAAAAAAGCGGTTAGCTCCTTCGGTCCTCCGATCGTTGTCA
GAAGTAAGTTGGCCGCAGTGTTATCACTCATGGTTATGGCAGCACTGCATAATTCTCTTACTGTCATGCC
ATCCGTAAGATGCTTTTCTGTGACTGGTGAGTACTCAACCAAGTCATTCTGAGAATAGTGTATGCGGCGA
CCGAGTTGCTCTTGCCCGGCGTCAATACGGGATAATACCGCGCCACATAGCAGAACTTTAAAAGTGCTCA
TCATTGGAAAACGTTCTTCGGGGCGAAAACTCTCAAGGATCTTACCGCTGTTGAGATCCAGTTCGATGTA
ACCCACTCGTGCACCCAACTGATCTTCAGCATCTTTTACTTTCACCAGCGTTTCTGGGTGAGCAAAAACA
GGAAGGCAAAATGCCGCAAAAAAGGGAATAAGGGCGACACGGAAATGTTGAATACTCATACTCTTCCTTT
TTCAATATTATTGAAGCATTTATCAGGGTTATTGTCTCATGAGCGGATACATATTTGAATGTATTTAGAA
AAATAAACAAATAGGGGTTCCGCGCACATTTCCCCGAAAAGTGCCACCTGACGTC
